LOCUS       Exported 12409 bp ds-DNA circular SYN 12-MAY-2021
DEFINITION  synthetic circular DNA
ACCESSION   .
VERSION     .
KEYWORDS    pCL-MFG-BRCA1
SOURCE      synthetic DNA construct
  ORGANISM  synthetic DNA construct
REFERENCE   1 (bases 1 to 12409)
  AUTHORS   Ruffner H, Verma IM
  TITLE     BRCA1 is a cell cycle-regulated nuclear phosphoprotein.
  JOURNAL   Proc Natl Acad Sci U S A. 1997 Jul 8. 94(14):7138-43.
  PUBMED    9207057
REFERENCE   2 (bases 1 to 12409)
  AUTHORS   .
  TITLE     Direct Submission
  JOURNAL   Exported May 12, 2021 from SnapGene Server 1.1.58
            http://www.snapgene.com
FEATURES             Location/Qualifiers
     source          1..12409
                     /organism="synthetic DNA construct"
                     /mol_type="other DNA"
     enhancer        1..380
                     /label=CMV enhancer
                     /note="human cytomegalovirus immediate early enhancer"
     promoter        381..584
                     /label=CMV promoter
                     /note="human cytomegalovirus (CMV) immediate early
                     promoter"
     primer_bind     535..555
                     /label=CMV-F
                     /note="Human CMV immediate early promoter, forward primer"
     misc_feature    823..1180
                     /label=MMLV Psi
                     /note="packaging signal of Moloney murine leukemia virus
                     (MMLV)"
     CDS             1245..1661
                     /label=gag (truncated)
                     /note="truncated Moloney murine leukemia virus (MMLV) gag
                     gene lacking the start codon"
     primer_bind     1591..1613
                     /label=pLXSN 5'
                     /note="Murine stem cell virus, forward primer. Also called
                     MSCV"
     primer_bind     1629..1645
                     /label=pBABE 5'
                     /note="Psi packaging signal, forward primer for pBABE
                     vectors"
     misc_feature    1671..2045
                     /label=pol region
                     /note="Moloney murine leukemia virus (MMLV) pol region
                     containing the splice acceptor site"
     primer_bind     1983..1999
                     /label=pBMN 5'
                     /note="MMLV sequence, for inserts in pBMN retroviral
                     vector"
     LTR             7889..8482
                     /note="long terminal repeat from Moloney murine leukemia
                     virus"
     intron          8827..8892
                     /label=small t intron
                     /note="SV40 (simian virus 40) small t antigen intron"
     CDS             9022..9042
                     /codon_start=1
                     /product="nuclear localization signal of SV40 (simian virus
                     40) large T antigen"
                     /label=SV40 NLS
                     /translation="PKKKRKV"
     polyA_signal    9314..9448
                     /label=SV40 poly(A) signal
                     /note="SV40 polyadenylation signal"
     primer_bind     complement(9351..9370)
                     /label=SV40pA-R
                     /note="SV40 polyA, reverse primer"
     primer_bind     9405..9424
                     /label=EBV-rev
                     /note="SV40 polyA terminator, reverse primer"
     rep_origin      9906..10040
                     /label=SV40 ori
                     /note="SV40 origin of replication"
     primer_bind     9968..9987
                     /label=SV40pro-F
                     /note="SV40 promoter/origin, forward primer"
     primer_bind     complement(10105..10122)
                     /label=L4440
                     /note="L4440 vector, forward primer"
     rep_origin      complement(10276..10864)
                     /direction=LEFT
                     /label=ori
                     /note="high-copy-number ColE1/pMB1/pBR322/pUC origin of
                     replication"
     primer_bind     complement(10356..10375)
                     /label=pBR322ori-F
                     /note="pBR322 origin, forward primer"
     CDS             complement(11035..11895)
                     /codon_start=1
                     /gene="bla"
                     /product="beta-lactamase"
                     /label=AmpR
                     /note="confers resistance to ampicillin, carbenicillin, and
                     related antibiotics"
                     /translation="MSIQHFRVALIPFFAAFCLPVFAHPETLVKVKDAEDQLGARVGYI
                     ELDLNSGKILESFRPEERFPMMSTFKVLLCGAVLSRIDAGQEQLGRRIHYSQNDLVEYS
                     PVTEKHLTDGMTVRELCSAAITMSDNTAANLLLTTIGGPKELTAFLHNMGDHVTRLDRW
                     EPELNEAIPNDERDTTMPAAMATTLRKLLTGELLTLASRQQLIDWMEADKVAGPLLRSA
                     LPAGWFIADKSGAGERGSRGIIAALGPDGKPSRIVVIYTTGSQATMDERNRQIAEIGAS
                     LIKHW"
     primer_bind     11658..11677
                     /label=Amp-R
                     /note="Ampicillin resistance gene, reverse primer"
     promoter        complement(11896..12000)
                     /gene="bla"
                     /label=AmpR promoter
     primer_bind     12068..12086
                     /label=pBRforEco
                     /note="pBR322 vectors, upsteam of EcoRI site, forward
                     primer"
     primer_bind     12246..12265
                     /label=pRS-marker
                     /note="pRS vectors, use to sequence yeast selectable
                     marker"
ORIGIN
        1 gacattgatt attgactagt tattaatagt aatcaattac ggggtcatta gttcatagcc
       61 catatatgga gttccgcgtt acataactta cggtaaatgg cccgcctggc tgaccgccca
      121 acgacccccg cccattgacg tcaataatga cgtatgttcc catagtaacg ccaataggga
      181 ctttccattg acgtcaatgg gtggagtatt tacggtaaac tgcccacttg gcagtacatc
      241 aagtgtatca tatgccaagt acgcccccta ttgacgtcaa tgacggtaaa tggcccgcct
      301 ggcattatgc ccagtacatg accttatggg actttcctac ttggcagtac atctacgtat
      361 tagtcatcgc tattaccatg gtgatgcggt tttggcagta catcaatggg cgtggatagc
      421 ggtttgactc acggggattt ccaagtctcc accccattga cgtcaatggg agtttgtttt
      481 ggcaccaaaa tcaacgggac tttccaaaat gtcgtaacaa ctccgcccca ttgacgcaaa
      541 tgggcggtag gcgtgtacgg tgggaggtct atataagcag agctcaataa aagagcccac
      601 aacccctcac tcggcgcgcc agtcctccga ttgactgagt cgcccgggta cccgtgtatc
      661 caataaaccc tcttgcagtt gcatccgact tgtggtctcg ctgttccttg ggagggtctc
      721 ctctgagtga ttgactaccc gtcagcgggg gtctttcatt tgggggctcg tccgggatcg
      781 ggagacccct gcccagggac caccgaccca ccaccgggag gtaagctggc cagcaactta
      841 tctgtgtctg tccgattgtc tagtgtctat gactgatttt atgcgcctgc gtcggtacta
      901 gttagctaac tagctctgta tctggcggac ccgtggtgga actgacgagt tcggaacacc
      961 cggccgcaac cctgggagac gtcccaggga cttcgggggc cgtttttgtg gcccgacctg
     1021 agtccaaaaa tcccgatcgt tttggactct ttggtgcacc ccccttagag gagggatatg
     1081 tggttctggt aggagacgag aacctaaaac agttcccgcc tccgtctgaa tttttgcttt
     1141 cggtttggga ccgaagccgc gccgcgcgtc ttgtctgctg cagcatcgtt ctgtgttgtc
     1201 tctgtctgac tgtgtttctg tatttgtctg aaaatatggg cccgggccag actgttacca
     1261 ctcccttaag tttgacctta ggtcactgga aagatgtcga gcggatcgct cacaaccagt
     1321 cggtagatgt caagaagaga cgttgggtta ccttctgctc tgcagaatgg ccaaccttta
     1381 acgtcggatg gccgcgagac ggcaccttta accgagacct catcacccag gttaagatca
     1441 aggtcttttc acctggcccg catggacacc cagaccaggt cccctacatc gtgacctggg
     1501 aagccttggc ttttgacccc cctccctggg tcaagccctt tgtacaccct aagcctccgc
     1561 ctcctcttcc tccatccgcc ccgtctctcc cccttgaacc tcctcgttcg accccgcctc
     1621 gatcctccct ttatccagcc ctcactcctt ctctaggcgc ccccatatgg ccatatgaga
     1681 tcttatatgg ggcacccccg ccccttgtaa acttccctga ccctgacatg acaagagtta
     1741 ctaacagccc ctctctccaa gctcacttac aggctctcta cttagtccag cacgaagtct
     1801 ggagacctct ggcggcagcc taccaagaac aactggaccg accggtggta cctcaccctt
     1861 accgagtcgg cgacacagtg tgggtccgcc gacaccagac taagaaccta gaacctcgct
     1921 ggaaaggacc ttacacagtc ctgctgacca cccccaccgc cctcaaagta gacggcatcg
     1981 cagcttggat acacgccgcc cacgtgaagg ctgccgaccc cgggggtgga ccatcctcta
     2041 gactgccatg gatttatctg ctcttcgcgt tgaagaagta caaaatgtca ttaatgctat
     2101 gcagaaaatc ttagagtgtc ccatctgtct ggagttgatc aaggaacctg tctccacaaa
     2161 gtgtgaccac atattttgca aattttgcat gctgaaactt ctcaaccaga agaaagggcc
     2221 ttcacagtgt cctttatgta agaatgatat aaccaaaagg agcctacaag aaagtacgag
     2281 atttagtcaa cttgttgaag agctattgaa aatcatttgt gcttttcagc ttgacacagg
     2341 tttggagtat gcaaacagct ataattttgc aaaaaaggaa aataactctc ctgaacatct
     2401 aaaagatgaa gtttctatca tccaaagtat gggctacaga aaccgtgcca aaagacttct
     2461 acagagtgaa cccgaaaatc cttccttgca ggaaaccagt ctcagtgtcc aactctctaa
     2521 ccttggaact gtgagaactc tgaggacaaa gcagcggata caacctcaaa agacgtctgt
     2581 ctacattgaa ttgggatctg attcttctga agataccgtt aataaggcaa cttattgcag
     2641 tgtgggagat caagaattgt tacaaatcac ccctcaagga accagggatg aaatcagttt
     2701 ggattctgca aaaaaggctg cttgtgaatt ttctgagacg gatgtaacaa atactgaaca
     2761 tcatcaaccc agtaataatg atttgaacac cactgagaag cgtgcagctg agaggcatcc
     2821 agaaaagtat cagggtagtt ctgtttcaaa cttgcatgtg gagccatgtg gcacaaatac
     2881 tcatgccagc tcattacagc atgagaacag cagtttatta ctcactaaag acagaatgaa
     2941 tgtagaaaag gctgaattct gtaataaaag caaacagcct ggcttagcaa ggagccaaca
     3001 taacagatgg gctggaagta aggaaacatg taatgatagg cggactccca gcacagaaaa
     3061 aaaggtagat ctgaatgctg atcccctgtg tgagagaaaa gaatggaata agcagaaact
     3121 gccatgctca gagaatccta gagatactga agatgttcct tggataacac taaatagcag
     3181 cattcagaaa gttaatgagt ggttttccag aagtgatgaa ctgttaggtt ctgatgactc
     3241 acatgatggg gagtctgaat caaatgccaa agtagctgat gtattggacg ttctaaatga
     3301 ggtagatgaa tattctggtt cttcagagaa aatagactta ctggccagtg atcctcatga
     3361 ggctttaata tgtaaaagtg aaagagttca ctccaaatca gtagagagta atattgaaga
     3421 caaaatattt gggaaaacct atcggaagaa ggcaagcctc cccaacttaa gccatgtaac
     3481 tgaaaatcta attataggag catttgttac tgagccacag ataatacaag agcgtcccct
     3541 cacaaataaa ttaaagcgta aaaggagacc tacatcaggc cttcatcctg aggattttat
     3601 caagaaagca gatttggcag ttcaaaagac tcctgaaatg ataaatcagg gaactaacca
     3661 aacggagcag aatggtcaag tgatgaatat tactaatagt ggtcatgaga ataaaacaaa
     3721 aggtgattct attcagaatg agaaaaatcc taacccaata gaatcactcg aaaaagaatc
     3781 tgctttcaaa acgaaagctg aacctataag cagcagtata agcaatatgg aactcgaatt
     3841 aaatatccac aattcaaaag cacctaaaaa gaataggctg aggaggaagt cttctaccag
     3901 gcatattcat gcgcttgaac tagtagtcag tagaaatcta agcccaccta attgtactga
     3961 attgcaaatt gatagttgtt ctagcagtga agagataaag aaaaaaaagt acaaccaaat
     4021 gccagtcagg cacagcagaa acctacaact catggaaggt aaagaacctg caactggagc
     4081 caagaagagt aacaagccaa atgaacagac aagtaaaaga catgacagcg atactttccc
     4141 agagctgaag ttaacaaatg cacctggttc ttttactaag tgttcaaata ccagtgaact
     4201 taaagaattt gtcaatccta gccttccaag agaagaaaaa gaagagaaac tagaaacagt
     4261 taaagtgtct aataatgctg aagaccccaa agatctcatg ttaagtggag aaagggtttt
     4321 gcaaactgaa agatctgtag agagtagcag tatttcattg gtacctggta ctgattatgg
     4381 cactcaggaa agtatctcgt tactggaagt tagcactcta gggaaggcaa aaacagaacc
     4441 aaataaatgt gtgagtcagt gtgcagcatt tgaaaacccc aagggactaa ttcatggttg
     4501 ttccaaagat aatagaaatg acacagaagg ctttaagtat ccattgggac atgaagttaa
     4561 ccacagtcgg gaaacaagca tagaaatgga agaaagtgaa cttgatgctc agtatttgca
     4621 gaatacattc aaggtttcaa agcgccagtc atttgctctg ttttcaaatc caggaaatgc
     4681 agaagaggaa tgtgcaacat tctctgccca ctctgggtcc ttaaagaaac aaagtccaaa
     4741 agtcactttt gaatgtgaac aaaaggaaga aaatcaagga aagaatgagt ctaatatcaa
     4801 gcctgtacag acagttaata tcactgcagg ctttcctgtg gttggtcaga aagataagcc
     4861 agttgataat gccaaatgta gtatcaaagg aggctctagg ttttgtctat catctcagtt
     4921 cagaggcaac gaaactggac tcattactcc aaataaacat ggacttttac aaaacccata
     4981 tcgtatacca ccactttttc ccatcaagtc atttgttaaa actaaatgta agaaaaatct
     5041 gctagaggaa aactttgagg aacattcaat gtcacctgaa agagaaatgg gaaatgagaa
     5101 cattccaagt acagtgagca caattagccg taataacatt agagaaaatg tttttaaaga
     5161 agccagctca agcaatatta atgaagtagg ttccagtact aatgaagtgg gctccagtat
     5221 taatgaaata ggttccagtg atgaaaacat tcaagcagaa ctaggtagaa acagagggcc
     5281 aaaattgaat gctatgctta gattaggggt tttgcaacct gaggtctata aacaaagtct
     5341 tcctggaagt aattgtaagc atcctgaaat aaaaaagcaa gaatatgaag aagtagttca
     5401 gactgttaat acagatttct ctccatatct gatttcagat aacttagaac agcctatggg
     5461 aagtagtcat gcatctcagg tttgttctga gacacctgat gacctgttag atgatggtga
     5521 aataaaggaa gatactagtt ttgctgaaaa tgacattaag gaaagttctg ctgtttttag
     5581 caaaagcgtc cagaaaggag agcttagcag gagtcctagc cctttcaccc atacacattt
     5641 ggctcagggt taccgaagag gggccaagaa attagagtcc tcagaagaga acttatctag
     5701 tgaggatgaa gagcttccct gcttccaaca cttgttattt ggtaaagtaa acaatatacc
     5761 ttctcagtct actaggcata gcaccgttgc taccgagtgt ctgtctaaga acacagagga
     5821 gaatttatta tcattgaaga atagcttaaa tgactgcagt aaccaggtaa tattggcaaa
     5881 ggcatctcag gaacatcacc ttagtgagga aacaaaatgt tctgctagct tgttttcttc
     5941 acagtgcagt gaattggaag acttgactgc aaatacaaac acccaggatc cttttttgat
     6001 tggttcttcc aaacaaatga ggcatcagtc tgaaagccag ggagttggtc tgagtgacaa
     6061 ggaattggtt tcagatgatg aagaaagagg aacgggcttg gaagaaaata atcaagaaga
     6121 gcaaagcatg gattcaaact taggtgaagc agcatctggg tgtgagagtg aaacaagcgt
     6181 ctctgaagac tgctcagggc tatcctctca gagtgacatt ttaaccactc agcagaggga
     6241 taccatgcaa cataacctga taaagctcca gcaggaaatg gctgaactag aagctgtgtt
     6301 agaacagcat gggagccagc cttctaacag ctacccttcc atcataagtg actcttctgc
     6361 ccttgaggac ctgcgaaatc cagaacaaag cacatcagaa aaagcagtat taacttcaca
     6421 gaaaagtagt gaatacccta taagccagaa tccagaaggc ctttctgctg acaagtttga
     6481 ggtgtctgca gatagttcta ccagtaaaaa taaagaacca ggagtggaaa ggtcatcccc
     6541 ttctaaatgc ccatcattag atgataggtg gtacatgcac agttgctctg ggagtcttca
     6601 gaatagaaac tacccatctc aagaggagct cattaaggtt gttgatgtgg aggagcaaca
     6661 gctggaagag tctgggccac acgatttgac ggaaacatct tacttgccaa ggcaagatct
     6721 agagggaacc ccttacctgg aatctggaat cagcctcttc tctgatgacc ctgaatctga
     6781 tccttctgaa gacagagccc cagagtcagc tcgtgttggc aacataccat cttcaacctc
     6841 tgcattgaaa gttccccaat tgaaagttgc agaatctgcc cagagtccag ctgctgctca
     6901 tactactgat actgctgggt ataatgcaat ggaagaaagt gtgagcaggg agaagccaga
     6961 attgacagct tcaacagaaa gggtcaacaa aagaatgtcc atggtggtgt ctggcctgac
     7021 cccagaagaa tttatgctcg tgtacaagtt tgccagaaaa caccacatca ctttaactaa
     7081 tctaattact gaagagacta ctcatgttgt tatgaaaaca gatgctgagt ttgtgtgtga
     7141 acggacactg aaatattttc taggaattgc gggaggaaaa tgggtagtta gctatttctg
     7201 ggtgacccag tctattaaag aaagaaaaat gctgaatgag catgattttg aagtcagagg
     7261 agatgtggtc aatggaagaa accaccaagg tccaaagcga gcaagagaat cccaggacag
     7321 aaagatcttc agggggctag aaatctgttg ctatgggccc ttcaccaaca tgcccacaga
     7381 tcaactggaa tggatggtac agctgtgtgg tgcttctgtg gtgaaggagc tttcatcatt
     7441 cacccttggc acaggtgtcc acccaattgt ggttgtgcag ccagatgcct ggacagagga
     7501 caatggcttc catgcaattg ggcagatgtg tgaggcacct gtggtgaccc gagagtgggt
     7561 gttggacagt gtagcactct accagtgcca ggagctggac acctacctga taccccagat
     7621 cccccacagc cactactgac tgcagccagc cacaggtaca gagccacagg accccaagaa
     7681 tgagcttaca aagtggcctt tccaggccct gggagaattc gagctcggta cccggggatc
     7741 ctctagccgg attagtccaa tttgttaaag acaggatatc agtggtccag gctctagttt
     7801 tgactcaaca atatcaccag ctgaagccta tagagtacga gccatagata aaataaaaga
     7861 ttttatttag tctccagaaa aaggggggaa tgaaagaccc cacctgtagg tttggcaagc
     7921 tagcttaagt aacgccattt tgcaaggcat ggaaaaatac ataactgaga atagagaagt
     7981 tcagatcaag gtcaggaaca gatggaacag ctgaatatgg gccaaacagg atatctgtgg
     8041 taagcagttc ctgccccggc tcagggccaa gaacagatgg aacagctgaa tatgggccaa
     8101 acaggatatc tgtggtaagc agttcctgcc ccggctcagg gccaagaaca gatggtcccc
     8161 agatgcggtc cagccctcag cagtttctag agaaccatca gatgtttcca gggtgcccca
     8221 aggacctgaa atgaccctgt gccttatttg aactaaccaa tcagttcgct tctcgcttct
     8281 gttcgcgcgc ttctgctccc cgagctcaat aaaagagccc acaacccctc actcggggcg
     8341 ccagtcctcc gattgactga gtcgcccggg tacccgtgta tccaataaac cctcttgcag
     8401 ttgcatccga cttgtggtct cgctgttcct tgggagggtc tcctctgagt gattgactac
     8461 ccgtcagcgg gggtctttca tttgggggct cgtccgggat cgggagaccc ctgcccaggg
     8521 accaccgacc caccaccggg aggtaagctg gctgcctcgc gcgtttcggt gatgacggtg
     8581 aaaacctctg acacatgcag ctcccggaga cggtcacagc ttgtctgtaa gcggatgccg
     8641 ggagcagaca agcccgtcag ggcgcgtcag cgggtgttgg cgggtgtcgg ggcgcagcca
     8701 tgacccagtc acgtagcgat agcggagtgt atctagctag gtagctagag gatctttgtg
     8761 aaggaacctt acttctgtgg tgtgacataa ttggacaaac tacctacaga gatttaaagc
     8821 tctaaggtaa atataaaatt tttaagtgta taatgtgtta aactactgat tctaattgtt
     8881 tgtgtatttt agattccaac ctatggaact gatgaatggg agcagtggtg gaatgccttt
     8941 aatgaggaaa acctgttttg ctcagaagaa atgccatcta gtgatgatga ggctactgct
     9001 gactctcaac attctactcc tccaaaaaag aagagaaagg tagaagaccc caaggacttt
     9061 ccttcagaat tgctaagttt tttgagtcat gctgtgttta gtaatagaac tcttgcttgc
     9121 tttgctattt acaccacaaa ggaaaaagct gcactgctat acaagaaaat tatggaaaaa
     9181 tatttgatgt atagtgcctt gactagagat cataatcagc cataccacat ttgtagaggt
     9241 tttacttgct ttaaaaaacc tcccacacct ccccctgaac ctgaaacata aaatgaatgc
     9301 aattgttgtt gttaacttgt ttattgcagc ttataatggt tacaaataaa gcaatagcat
     9361 cacaaatttc acaaataaag catttttttc actgcattct agttgtggtt tgtccaaact
     9421 catcaatgta tcttatcatg tctggatcag cttcagaaga tggcggaggg cctccaacac
     9481 agtaattttc ctcccgactc ttaaaataga aaatgtcaag tcagttaagc aggaagtgac
     9541 taactgaccg cagctggccg tgcgacatcc tcttttaatt agttgctagg caactgccct
     9601 ccagagggca gtgtggtttt gcaagaggaa gcaaaaagcc tctccaccca ggcctagaat
     9661 gtttccaccc aatcattact atgacaacag ctgttttttt tagtattaag cagaggccgg
     9721 gggcccctgg cctccgctta ctctggagaa aaagaagaga ggcattgtag aggcttccag
     9781 aggcaacttg tcaaaacagg actgcttcta tttctgtcac actgtctggc cctgtcacaa
     9841 ggtccagcac ctccataccc cctttaataa gcagtttggg aacgggtgcg ggtcttactc
     9901 cgcccatccc gcccctaact ccgcccagtt ccgcccattc tccgccccat ggctgactaa
     9961 ttttttttat ttatgcagag gccgaggccg cctcggcctc tgagctattc cagaagtagt
    10021 gaggaggctt ttttggaggc tgcattaatg aatcggccaa cgcgcgggga gaggcggttt
    10081 gcgtattggg cgctcttccg cttcctcgct cactgactcg ctgcgctcgg tcgttcggct
    10141 gcggcgagcg gtatcagctc actcaaaggc ggtaatacgg ttatccacag aatcagggga
    10201 taacgcagga aagaacatgt gagcaaaagg ccagcaaaag gccaggaacc gtaaaaaggc
    10261 cgcgttgctg gcgtttttcc ataggctccg cccccctgac gagcatcaca aaaatcgacg
    10321 ctcaagtcag aggtggcgaa acccgacagg actataaaga taccaggcgt ttccccctgg
    10381 aagctccctc gtgcgctctc ctgttccgac cctgccgctt accggatacc tgtccgcctt
    10441 tctcccttcg ggaagcgtgg cgctttctca tagctcacgc tgtaggtatc tcagttcggt
    10501 gtaggtcgtt cgctccaagc tgggctgtgt gcacgaaccc cccgttcagc ccgaccgctg
    10561 cgccttatcc ggtaactatc gtcttgagtc caacccggta agacacgact tatcgccact
    10621 ggcagcagcc actggtaaca ggattagcag agcgaggtat gtaggcggtg ctacagagtt
    10681 cttgaagtgg tggcctaact acggctacac tagaaggaca gtatttggta tctgcgctct
    10741 gctgaagcca gttaccttcg gaaaaagagt tggtagctct tgatccggca aacaaaccac
    10801 cgctggtagc ggtggttttt ttgtttgcaa gcagcagatt acgcgcagaa aaaaaggatc
    10861 tcaagaagat cctttgatct tttctacggg gtctgacgct cagtggaacg aaaactcacg
    10921 ttaagggatt ttggtcatga gattatcaaa aaggatcttc acctagatcc ttttaaatta
    10981 aaaatgaagt tttaaatcaa tctaaagtat atatgagtaa acttggtctg acagttacca
    11041 atgcttaatc agtgaggcac ctatctcagc gatctgtcta tttcgttcat ccatagttgc
    11101 ctgactcccc gtcgtgtaga taactacgat acgggagggc ttaccatctg gccccagtgc
    11161 tgcaatgata ccgcgagacc cacgctcacc ggctccagat ttatcagcaa taaaccagcc
    11221 agccggaagg gccgagcgca gaagtggtcc tgcaacttta tccgcctcca tccagtctat
    11281 taattgttgc cgggaagcta gagtaagtag ttcgccagtt aatagtttgc gcaacgttgt
    11341 tgccattgct gcaggcatcg tggtgtcacg ctcgtcgttt ggtatggctt cattcagctc
    11401 cggttcccaa cgatcaaggc gagttacatg atcccccatg ttgtgcaaaa aagcggttag
    11461 ctccttcggt cctccgatcg ttgtcagaag taagttggcc gcagtgttat cactcatggt
    11521 tatggcagca ctgcataatt ctcttactgt catgccatcc gtaagatgct tttctgtgac
    11581 tggtgagtac tcaaccaagt cattctgaga atagtgtatg cggcgaccga gttgctcttg
    11641 cccggcgtca atacgggata ataccgcgcc acatagcaga actttaaaag tgctcatcat
    11701 tggaaaacgt tcttcggggc gaaaactctc aaggatctta ccgctgttga gatccagttc
    11761 gatgtaaccc actcgtgcac ccaactgatc ttcagcatct tttactttca ccagcgtttc
    11821 tgggtgagca aaaacaggaa ggcaaaatgc cgcaaaaaag ggaataaggg cgacacggaa
    11881 atgttgaata ctcatactct tcctttttca atattattga agcatttatc agggttattg
    11941 tctcatgagc ggatacatat ttgaatgtat ttagaaaaat aaacaaatag gggttccgcg
    12001 cacatttccc cgaaaagtgc cacctgacgt ctaagaaacc attattatca tgacattaac
    12061 ctataaaaat aggcgtatca cgaggccctt tcgtctcgcg cgtttcggtg atgacggtga
    12121 aaacctctga cacatgcagc tcccggagac ggtcacagct tgtctgtaag cggatgccgg
    12181 gagcagacaa gcccgtcagg gcgcgtcagc gggtgttggc gggtgtcggg gctggcttaa
    12241 ctatgcggca tcagagcaga ttgtactgag agtgcaccat atgcggtgtg aaataccgca
    12301 cagatgcgta aggagaaaat accgcatcag gcgccattcg ccattcaggc tgcgcaactg
    12361 ttgggaaggg cgatcggtgc gggcctcttc gctattacgc cagcgcgtt
//
