[The description below was written by a language model from this plasmid's Addgene catalogue record and the feature table of its GenBank file.]
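Description:
pCL-MFG-BRCA1 is a 12.4 kb Moloney murine leukemia virus (MMLV)-based retroviral vector for expressing full-length human BRCA1 in mammalian cells. It is built on the pCL-MFG backbone. In bacteria it is maintained at high copy through a ColE1/pUC-type origin and selected with ampicillin via the beta-lactamase gene.

At the 5′ end of the viral unit, a human CMV immediate-early enhancer and promoter are annotated where a complete 5′ LTR would normally sit. This arrangement is used to drive strong transcription of the viral genomic RNA in transfected packaging cells. Downstream lie the MMLV Psi packaging signal, a truncated gag segment lacking its start codon (which extends the packaging region), and a pol fragment carrying the splice acceptor. This is the characteristic MFG layout, in which the insert is expressed from a spliced, env-like message. The BRCA1 cDNA was inserted as an NcoI (partial digest)–blunted XbaI fragment into NcoI/blunted BamHI sites. The feature table does not annotate the insert, but it presumably occupies the unannotated interval between the pol region and the 3′ MMLV LTR. Repository sequencing found a P871L substitution relative to the reference BRCA1 sequence.

Outside the viral unit, the backbone carries an SV40 small t intron, an SV40 poly(A) signal and an SV40 origin, which permits episomal amplification in cells expressing large T antigen. No mammalian selection marker is annotated. The construct is suited to producing recombinant retrovirus for stable BRCA1 delivery, and the associated publication concerns BRCA1 as a cell cycle-regulated nuclear phosphoprotein.
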