Addgene plasmid #12341: pCL-MFG-BRCA1
Depositing lab: Inder Verma. Depositing organization: Salk Institute for Biological Studies. Publication: BRCA1 is a cell cycle-regulated nuclear phosphoprotein. Ruffner H, Verma IM. Proc Natl Acad Sci U S A. 1997 Jul 8. 94(14):7138-43. 10.1073/pnas.94.14.7138 PubMed 9207057.
Backbone
  Vector backbone: pCLMFG
  Backbone manufacturer: Verma Lab
  Vector type: Mammalian Expression, Retroviral
Growth in bacteria
  Bacterial resistance: Ampicillin, 100 μg/mL
  Growth temperature: 37°C
  Growth strain: DH5alpha
  Copy number: High Copy
Gene/Insert
  Gene/Insert name: BRCA1
  Species: H. sapiens (human)
  Entrez Gene: BRCA1 (a.k.a. BRCAI, BRCC1, BROVCA1, FANCS, IRIS, PNCA4, PPP1R53, PSCP, RNF53)
  Cloning method: Restriction Enzyme; 5′ cloning site NcoI (partial digest) (not destroyed); 3′ cloning site XbaI/BamHI (destroyed during cloning)
  Sequencing primers: 5′ LXSN primer
Terms and licenses: Academic/Nonprofit Terms; Industry Terms: Not Available to Industry
Depositor comments: Full-length BRCA1 cDNA was lifted from this construct as a NcoI (partial digest)-XbaI/blunted fragment and inserted into NcoI (partial digest)-cut and BamHI-cut/blunted pCL-MFG retroviral vector. Addgene's quality control sequence analysis identified a sequence discrepancy relative to Genbank reference sequence NM_007294, resulting in a P871L amino acid substitution in the encoded insert.
How to cite: pCL-MFG-BRCA1 was a gift from Inder Verma (Addgene plasmid # 12341 ; http://n2t.net/addgene:12341 ; RRID:Addgene_12341)
