>Addgene plasmid #12341 | pCL-MFG-BRCA1 | addgene partial sequence | sequence record 18916 | 12341 with LXSN
CCCTCACTCCTTCTCTAGGCGCCCCCATATGGCCATATGAGATCTTATATGGGGCACCCCCGCCCCTTGT
AAACTTCCCTGACCCTGACATGACAAGAGTTACTAACAGCCCCTCTCTCCAAGCTCACTTACAGGCTCTC
TACTTAGTCCAGCACGAAGTCTGGAGACCTCTGGCGGCAGCCTACCAAGAACAACTGGACCGACCGGTGG
TACCTCACCCTTACCGAGTCGGCGACACAGTGTGGGTCCGCCGACACCAGACTAAGAACCTAGAACCTCG
CTGGAAAGGACCTTACACAGTCCTGCTGACCACCCCCACCGCCCTCAAAGTAGACGGCATCGCAGCTTGG
ATACACGCCGCCCACGTGAAGGCTGCCGACCCCGGGGGTGGACCATCCTCTAGACTGCCATGGATTTATC
TGCTCTTCGCGTTGAAGAAGTACAAAATGTCATTAATGCTATGCAGAAAATCTTAGAGTGTCCCATCTGT
CTGGAGTTGATCAAGGAACCTGTCTCCACAAAGTGTGACCACATATTTTGCAAATTTTGCATGCTGAAAC
TTCTCAACCAGAAGAAAGGGCCTTCACAGTGTCCTTTATGTAAGAATGATATAACCAAAAGGAGCCTACA
AGAAAGTACGAGATTTAGTCAACTTGTTGAAGAGCTATTGAAAATCATTTGTGCTTTTCAGCTTGACACA
GGTTTGGAGTATGCAAACAGCTATAATTTTGCAAAAAAGGAAATAACTCTCCTGAACATC
